Addgene plasmid #104390: pET246-pUC57 12xMS2V6
Purpose: MS2V6 cloning
Depositing lab: Robert Singer & Evelina Tutucci. Depositing organization: Albert Einstein College of Medicine. Publication: An improved MS2 system for accurate reporting of the mRNA life cycle. Tutucci E, Vera M, Biswas J, Garcia J, Parker R, Singer RH. Nat Methods. 2017 Nov 13. doi: 10.1038/nmeth.4502. PubMed 29131164.
Backbone
  Vector backbone: pUC57
  Backbone manufacturer: Genescript
  Vector type: Bacterial Expression
Growth in bacteria
  Bacterial resistance: Ampicillin, 100 μg/mL
  Growth temperature: 37°C
  Growth strain: DH5alpha
  Copy number: High Copy
Gene/Insert
  Gene/Insert name: 12xMS2V6
  Species: Synthetic
  Insert size (bp): 828
  Mutation: All Loops are U-variants, interspaced by 50 nucleotide linkers, have synonymous sequence,and the sequence is ORF in the 3 frames
  Cloning method: Restriction Enzyme; 5′ cloning site BamHI (unknown if destroyed); 3′ cloning site BglII (not destroyed)
Terms and licenses: Academic/Nonprofit Terms; Industry Terms: Not Available to Industry
Depositor comments: Plasmid synthesized by Genescript with insert cloned in inverted direction
How to cite: pET246-pUC57 12xMS2V6 was a gift from Robert Singer & Evelina Tutucci (Addgene plasmid # 104390 ; http://n2t.net/addgene:104390 ; RRID:Addgene_104390)
