[The description below was written by a language model from this plasmid's Addgene catalogue record and pLannotate feature annotations shown in this document.]
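Description:
pET246-pUC57 12xMS2V6 is a small (about 3.6 kb) pUC57-based bacterial plasmid that serves as a storage and cloning source for a synthetic array of twelve MS2 bacteriophage coat-protein binding stem-loops, version 6. It replicates in E. coli from the high-copy ColE1/pUC origin and is selected through the β-lactamase (AmpR) gene driven by its own promoter. The remaining annotated features are standard pUC remnants: the lac promoter with its operator and CAP binding site, a lacZα fragment, and short fragments of lacI, bom and rop. Although it is catalogued as a bacterial expression vector, nothing in the record suggests the insert is meant to be expressed in bacteria.

The 828 bp insert is not picked up by the automated annotation, but it presumably occupies the unannotated gap between the lacZα fragment and the lac operator, the usual position of the pUC57 cloning site. According to the record, all twelve loops are U-variants, separated by 50-nucleotide linkers. The repeats use non-identical (synonymous) sequences, and the array remains an open reading frame in all three frames. Reduced repetitiveness generally makes such arrays more stable during propagation and cloning. The cassette is flanked by BamHI and BglII sites, which produce compatible ends, and the depositor notes that the synthesized insert sits in inverted orientation within the backbone. The stated purpose is MS2V6 cloning: the array is excised and placed into a gene of interest so that its transcripts can be bound by fluorescently tagged MS2 coat protein. The associated publication describes this as an improved MS2 system for accurately reporting the mRNA life cycle.
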