Features (pLannotate 1.2.2; 10 found; start..end, strand, type, name):
    133..232     +  misc_feature   bom (fragment): basis of mobility region from pBR322
    238..395     -  CDS            lacZα (fragment): LacZα fragment of β-galactosidase; lacZ fragment
   1377..1393    -  protein_bind   lac operator: The lac repressor binds to the lac operator to inhibit transcription in E. coli. This inhibition can be relieved by adding lactose or isopropyl-β-D-thiogalactopyranoside (IPTG). lac repressor encoded by lacI
   1401..1431    -  promoter       lac promoter: promoter for the E. coli lac operon
   1446..1467    -  protein_bind   CAP binding site: CAP binding activates transcription in the presence of cAMP. E. coli catabolite activator protein
   1480..1572    -  CDS            lacI (fragment): lac repressor; lacI; The lac repressor binds to the lac operator to inhibit transcription in E. coli. This inhibition can be relieved by adding lactose or isopropyl-β-D-thiogalactopyranoside (IPTG).
   1755..2343    -  rep_origin     ori: high-copy-number ColE1/pMB1/pBR322/pUC origin of replication
   2514..3374    -  CDS            AmpR: β-lactamase; bla; confers resistance to ampicillin, carbenicillin, and related antibiotics
   3375..3479    -  promoter       AmpR promoter: bla
   3574..31      +  CDS            rop (fragment) (across the origin): Rop protein, which maintains plasmids at low copy number; rop
>Addgene plasmid #104390 | pET246-pUC57 12xMS2V6 | addgene full sequence | sequence record 201044 | Addgene NGS Result
GCGTTTCGGTGATGACGGTGAAAACCTCTGACACATGCAGCTCCCGGAGACGGTCACAGCTTGTCTGTAA
GCGGATGCCGGGAGCAGACAAGCCCGTCAGGGCGCGTCAGCGGGTGTTGGCGGGTGTCGGGGCTGGCTTA
ACTATGCGGCATCAGAGCAGATTGTACTGAGAGTGCACCATATGCGGTGTGAAATACCGCACAGATGCGT
AAGGAGAAAATACCGCATCAGGCGCCATTCGCCATTCAGGCTGCGCAACTGTTGGGAAGGGCGATCGGTG
CGGGCCTCTTCGCTATTACGCCAGCTGGCGAAAGGGGGATGTGCTGCAAGGCGATTAAGTTGGGTAACGC
CAGGGTTTTCCCAGTCACGACGTTGTAAAACGACGGCCAGTGAATTCGAGCTCGGTACCTCGCGAATGCA
TCTAGATCATCCAATCTCGAGATCGATAGATCTTCCGTGTGAGGGTCTCTGTCGCCAGAGCTCGGTATTC
CTGAGCTCGCGTAACAATAGGAATCCCAGAAGTATCCGCACGAGTGCTGATGATATATGCGCGGTAGTCC
TGCGCAAATGGTCCTGATGACGACGACAGAGCACCCATATTGAAGTAATGCAACGGCAGGGCGTATTCGT
CCCTGTGAATGCTCGCAAGGCAGATGCAATACACGCACCGGGGGCCGTTTTGGCTCGCAGGGTATTCCTC
TGCGACAGTGCTGCCATAGCAGAGTGTAAACTTTGCATGGGTTGGTTGACAGAGAATGGGGTATTCCTCC
ATTGGCAAAAAACTTGGCGGCCATCTGCACACCATGTATGATGAAGGTAGTCGAGAAGCGTAATCGTCTT
CTCGTACATCGGCAGAATACCTGCACAACCGAAAAGATGAATAGAATAGAAGTGGTCGGTAGTCCTGACC
ACACGAGTAGATTTGACTGTACGAGTAGACATGCCGATATTCTGCACCATGCATGCGGTAATCCTGCATG
ACGTAAGCCGACTCCGGTATGGTCCAATTTTGACGGGGAACAGAGTGTCCCACGCGGTAATCCTGCGTGT
CGATTGTTCGGGATAATGGTGCGATGCCCCGAAGGTTTCCTGACTCGCTTGTGGGGTAGTCCTCCACATG
TGACACTGGTGAGCAATACGGAATGTTCTTTGTAGCACCGTGGGGCCACACAGGGTATTCCTCTGTGTCG
CCCTGGGTGACGTTGCTCCCTGCGTATACCGCGCAAGCGAGAGTGAAGACGCGGTAGTCCTGCGTCTCCC
CGCGATTGCCAGGGGGCTCTGGGATCCATGATTGGATCGGATCCCGGGCCCGTCGACTGCAGAGGCCTGC
ATGCAAGCTTGGCGTAATCATGGTCATAGCTGTTTCCTGTGTGAAATTGTTATCCGCTCACAATTCCACA
CAACATACGAGCCGGAAGCATAAAGTGTAAAGCCTGGGGTGCCTAATGAGTGAGCTAACTCACATTAATT
GCGTTGCGCTCACTGCCCGCTTTCCAGTCGGGAAACCTGTCGTGCCAGCTGCATTAATGAATCGGCCAAC
GCGCGGGGAGAGGCGGTTTGCGTATTGGGCGCTCTTCCGCTTCCTCGCTCACTGACTCGCTGCGCTCGGT
CGTTCGGCTGCGGCGAGCGGTATCAGCTCACTCAAAGGCGGTAATACGGTTATCCACAGAATCAGGGGAT
AACGCAGGAAAGAACATGTGAGCAAAAGGCCAGCAAAAGGCCAGGAACCGTAAAAAGGCCGCGTTGCTGG
CGTTTTTCCATAGGCTCCGCCCCCCTGACGAGCATCACAAAAATCGACGCTCAAGTCAGAGGTGGCGAAA
CCCGACAGGACTATAAAGATACCAGGCGTTTCCCCCTGGAAGCTCCCTCGTGCGCTCTCCTGTTCCGACC
CTGCCGCTTACCGGATACCTGTCCGCCTTTCTCCCTTCGGGAAGCGTGGCGCTTTCTCATAGCTCACGCT
GTAGGTATCTCAGTTCGGTGTAGGTCGTTCGCTCCAAGCTGGGCTGTGTGCACGAACCCCCCGTTCAGCC
CGACCGCTGCGCCTTATCCGGTAACTATCGTCTTGAGTCCAACCCGGTAAGACACGACTTATCGCCACTG
GCAGCAGCCACTGGTAACAGGATTAGCAGAGCGAGGTATGTAGGCGGTGCTACAGAGTTCTTGAAGTGGT
GGCCTAACTACGGCTACACTAGAAGAACAGTATTTGGTATCTGCGCTCTGCTGAAGCCAGTTACCTTCGG
AAAAAGAGTTGGTAGCTCTTGATCCGGCAAACAAACCACCGCTGGTAGCGGTGGTTTTTTTGTTTGCAAG
CAGCAGATTACGCGCAGAAAAAAAGGATCTCAAGAAGATCCTTTGATCTTTTCTACGGGGTCTGACGCTC
AGTGGAACGAAAACTCACGTTAAGGGATTTTGGTCATGAGATTATCAAAAAGGATCTTCACCTAGATCCT
TTTAAATTAAAAATGAAGTTTTAAATCAATCTAAAGTATATATGAGTAAACTTGGTCTGACAGTTACCAA
TGCTTAATCAGTGAGGCACCTATCTCAGCGATCTGTCTATTTCGTTCATCCATAGTTGCCTGACTCCCCG
TCGTGTAGATAACTACGATACGGGAGGGCTTACCATCTGGCCCCAGTGCTGCAATGATACCGCGAGACCC
ACGCTCACCGGCTCCAGATTTATCAGCAATAAACCAGCCAGCCGGAAGGGCCGAGCGCAGAAGTGGTCCT
GCAACTTTATCCGCCTCCATCCAGTCTATTAATTGTTGCCGGGAAGCTAGAGTAAGTAGTTCGCCAGTTA
ATAGTTTGCGCAACGTTGTTGCCATTGCTACAGGCATCGTGGTGTCACGCTCGTCGTTTGGTATGGCTTC
ATTCAGCTCCGGTTCCCAACGATCAAGGCGAGTTACATGATCCCCCATGTTGTGCAAAAAAGCGGTTAGC
TCCTTCGGTCCTCCGATCGTTGTCAGAAGTAAGTTGGCCGCAGTGTTATCACTCATGGTTATGGCAGCAC
TGCATAATTCTCTTACTGTCATGCCATCCGTAAGATGCTTTTCTGTGACTGGTGAGTACTCAACCAAGTC
ATTCTGAGAATAGTGTATGCGGCGACCGAGTTGCTCTTGCCCGGCGTCAATACGGGATAATACCGCGCCA
CATAGCAGAACTTTAAAAGTGCTCATCATTGGAAAACGTTCTTCGGGGCGAAAACTCTCAAGGATCTTAC
CGCTGTTGAGATCCAGTTCGATGTAACCCACTCGTGCACCCAACTGATCTTCAGCATCTTTTACTTTCAC
CAGCGTTTCTGGGTGAGCAAAAACAGGAAGGCAAAATGCCGCAAAAAAGGGAATAAGGGCGACACGGAAA
TGTTGAATACTCATACTCTTCCTTTTTCAATATTATTGAAGCATTTATCAGGGTTATTGTCTCATGAGCG
GATACATATTTGAATGTATTTAGAAAAATAAACAAATAGGGGTTCCGCGCACATTTCCCCGAAAAGTGCC
ACCTGACGTCTAAGAAACCATTATTATCATGACATTAACCTATAAAAATAGGCGTATCACGAGGCCCTTT
CGTCTCGC
