>Addgene plasmid #104390 | pET246-pUC57 12xMS2V6 | depositor partial sequence | sequence record 197820 | 12xMS2V6
CAGAGCCCCCTGGCAATCGCGGGGAGACGCAGGACTACCGCGTCTTCACTCTCGCTTGCGCGGTATACGC
AGGGAGCAACGTCACCCAGGGCGACACAGAGGAATACCCTGTGTGGCCCCACGGTGCTACAAAGAACATT
CCGTATTGCTCACCAGTGTCACATGTGGAGGACTACCCCACAAGCGAGTCAGGAAACCTTCGGGGCATCG
CACCATTATCCCGAACAATCGACACGCAGGATTACCGCGTGGGACACTCTGTTCCCCGTCAAAATTGGAC
CATACCGGAGTCGGCTTACGTCATGCAGGATTACCGCATGCATGGTGCAGAATATCGGCATGTCTACTCG
TACAGTCAAATCTACTCGTGTGGTCAGGACTACCGACCACTTCTATTCTATTCATCTTTTCGGTTGTGCA
GGTATTCTGCCGATGTACGAGAAGACGATTACGCTTCTCGACTACCTTCATCATACATGGTGTGCAGATG
GCCGCCAAGTTTTTTGCCAATGGAGGAATACCCCATTCTCTGTCAACCAACCCATGCAAAGTTTACACTC
TGCTATGGCAGCACTGTCGCAGAGGAATACCCTGCGAGCCAAAACGGCCCCCGGTGCGTGTATTGCATCT
GCCTTGCGAGCATTCACAGGGACGAATACGCCCTGCCGTTGCATTACTTCAATATGGGTGCTCTGTCGTC
GTCATCAGGACCATTTGCGCAGGACTACCGCGCATATATCATCAGCACTCGTGCGGATACTTCTGGGATT
CCTATTGTTACGCGAGCTCAGGAATACCGAGCTCTGGCGACAGAGACCCTCACACGGA
